>Addgene plasmid #208812 | pSJ107-2x | depositor full sequence | sequence record 407037 | modified J1 promoter with two copies of J107-2x
GAGATACCTACAGCGTGAGCTATGAGAAAGCGCCACGCTTCCCGAAGGGAGAAAGGCGGACAGGTATCCG
GTAAGCGGCAGGGTCGGAACAGGAGAGCGCACGAGGGAGCTTCCAGGGGGAAACGCCTGGTATCTTTATA
GTCCTGTCGGGTTTCGCCACCTCTGACTTGAGCGTCGATTTTTGTGATGCTCGTCAGGGGGGCGGAGCCT
ATGGAAAAACGCCAGCAACGCGGCCTTTTTACGGTTCCTGGCCTTTTGCTGGCCTTTTGCTCTCAGATAA
AATATTTCTAGATTTCAGTGCAATTTATCTCTTCAAATGTAGCACCTGAAGTCAGCCCCATACGATATAA
GTTGTTACTAGATTGACAGCTAGCTCAGTCCTAGGTATAATACTAGTTGGTAACCGCAGGACACCGCGTT
TTAGAGCTAGAAATAGCAAGTTAAAATAAGGCTAGTCCGTTATCAACTTGAAAAAGTGGCACATGAGGAT
CACCCATGTGCTTTTTTTGAAGCTTGGGCCCGAACAAAAACTCATCTCAGAAGAGGATCTGAATAGCGCC
GTCGACCATCATCATCATCATCATTGAGTTTAAACGGTCTCCAGCTTGGCTGTTTTGGCGGATGAGAGAA
GATTTTCAGCCTGATACAGATTAAATCAGAACGCAGAAGCGGTCTGATAAAACAGAATTTGCCTGGCGGC
AGTAGCGCGGTGGTCCCACCTGACCCCATGCCGAACTCAGAAGTGAAACGCCGTAGCGCCGATGGTAGTG
TGGGGTCTCCCCATGCGAGAGTAGGGAACTGCCAGGCATCAAATAAAACGAAAGGCTCAGTCGAAAGACT
GGGCCTTTCGTTTTATCTGTTGTTTGTCGGTGAACTGGATCCTTACTCGAGTCTAGACTGCAGGCTTCCT
CGCTCACTGACTCGCTGCGCTCGGTCGTTCGGCTGCGGCGAGCGGTATCAGCTCACTCAAAGGCGGTAAT
ACGGTTATCCACAGAATCAGGGGATAACGCAGGAAAGAACATGTGAGCAAAAGGCCAGCAAAAGGCCAGG
AACCGTAAAAAACTAGTGCTTGGATTCTCACCAATAAAAAACGCCCGGCGGCAACCGAGCGTTCTGAACA
AATCCAGATGGAGTTCTGAGGTCATTACTGGATCTATCAACAGGAGTCCAAGCGAGCTCGATATCAAATT
ACGCCCCGCCCTGCCACTCATCGCAGTACTGTTGTAATTCATTAAGCATTCTGCCGACATGGAAGCCATC
ACAAACGGCATGATGAACCTGAATCGCCAGCCGAGACGAAAGGGCCTCGTGATACGCCTATTTTTATAGG
TTAATGTCATGATAATAATGGTTTCTTACCTAGGTATAAACGCAGAAAGGCCCACCCGAAGGTGAGCCAG
TGTGACTCTAGTAGAGAGCGTTCACCGACAAACAACAGATAAAACGAAAGGCCCAGTCTTTCGACTGAGC
CTTTCGTTTTATTTGATGCCTGGAGATCCTTACTCGAGTTTGGATCCTTAAGCACCGGTGGAGTGACGAC
CTTCAGCACGTTCGTACTGTTCAACGATGGTGTAGTCTTCGTTGTGGGAGGTGATGTCCAGTTTGATGTC
GGTTTTGTAAGCACCCGGCAGCTGAACCGGTTTTTTAGCCATGTAGGTGGTTTTAACTTCAGCGTCGTAG
TGACCACCGTCTTTCAGTTTCAGACGCATTTTGATTTCACCTTTCAGAGCACCGTCTTCCGGGTACATAC
GTTCGGTGGAAGCTTCCCAACCCATGGTTTTTTTCTGCATAACCGGACCGTCGGACGGGAAGTTGGTACC
ACGCAGTTTAACTTTGTAGATGAACTCACCGTCTTGCAGGGAGGAGTCCTGGGTAACGGTAACAACACCA
CCGTCTTCGAAGTTCATAACACGTTCCCATTTGAAACCTTCCGGGAAGGACAGTTTCAGGTAGTCCGGGA
TGTCAGCCGGGTGTTTAACGTAAGCTTTGGAACCGTACTGGAACTGCGGGGACAGGATGTCCCAAGCGAA
CGGCAGCGGACCACCTTTGGTAACTTTCAGTTTAGCGGTCTGGGTACCTTCGTACGGACGACCTTCACCT
TCACCTTCGATTTCGAACTCGTGACCGTTAACGGAACCTTCCATACGAACTTTGAAACGCATGAACTCTT
TGATAACGTCTTCGCTACTCGCCATGGTACCTTTCTCCTCTTTAATGAATTCGCTAGCACAATCCCTAGG
ACTGAGCTAGCTGTCAAGTCCGGAGGTATCCGGTGGAACCCAAAGGACGCCTTTGGTAACCGCAGGACAC
CGTTGGTAACCGCAGGACACCGGTGGTGGCCCATGGTCACCATAGGTCACCCTTGGCAACCAAAGGTGTC
CTATGGCGGCCGGAGGCTGCCATAGGTCTCCGGTGGATACCGTAGGCGACGTCATCTAGATGCATTCGCG
AGGTACCGAGCTCGAATTCACTGGCCGTCGTTTTACAACGTCGTGACTGGGAAAACCCTGGCGTTACCCA
ACTTAATCGCCTTGCAGCACATCCCCCTTTCGCCAGCTGGCGTAATAGCGAAGAGGCCCGCACCGATCGC
CCTTCCCAACAGTTGCGCAGCCTGAATGGCGAATGGCGCCTGATGCGGTATTTTCTCCTTACGCATCTGT
GCGGTATTTCACACCGCATATGGTGCACTCTCAGTACAATCTGCTCTGATGCCGCATAGTTAAGCCAGCC
CCGACACCCGCCAACACCCGCTGACGCGCCCTGACGGGCTTGTCTGCTCCCGGCATCCGCTTACAGACAA
GCTGTGACCGTCTCCGGGAGCTGCATGTGTCAGAGGTTTTCACCGTCATCACCGAAACGCGCGAGACGAA
AGGGCCTCGTGATACGCCTATTTTTATAGGTTAATGTCATGATAATAATGGTTTCTTAGACGTCAGGTGG
CACTTTTCGGGGAAATGTGCGCGGAACCCCTATTTGTTTATTTTTCTAAATACATTCAAATATGTATCCG
CTCATGAGACAATAACCCTGATAAATGCTTCAATAATATTGAAAAAGGAAGAGTATGAGTATTCAACATT
TCCGTGTCGCCCTTATTCCCTTTTTTGCGGCATTTTGCCTTCCTGTTTTTGCTCACCCAGAAACGCTGGT
GAAAGTAAAAGATGCTGAAGATCAGTTGGGTGCACGAGTGGGTTACATCGAACTGGATCTCAACAGCGGT
AAGATCCTTGAGAGTTTTCGCCCCGAAGAACGTTTTCCAATGATGAGCACTTTTAAAGTTCTGCTATGTG
GCGCGGTATTATCCCGTATTGACGCCGGGCAAGAGCAACTCGGTCGCCGCATACACTATTCTCAGAATGA
CTTGGTTGAGTACTCACCAGTCACAGAAAAGCATCTTACGGATGGCATGACAGTAAGAGAATTATGCAGT
GCTGCCATAACCATGAGTGATAACACTGCGGCCAACTTACTTCTGACAACGATCGGAGGACCGAAGGAGC
TAACCGCTTTTTTGCACAACATGGGGGATCATGTAACTCGCCTTGATCGTTGGGAACCGGAGCTGAATGA
AGCCATACCAAACGACGAGCGTGACACCACGATGCCTGTAGCAATGGCAACAACGTTGCGCAAACTATTA
ACTGGCGAACTACTTACTCTAGCTTCCCGGCAACAATTAATAGACTGGATGGAGGCGGATAAAGTTGCAG
GACCACTTCTGCGCTCGGCCCTTCCGGCTGGCTGGTTTATTGCTGATAAATCTGGAGCCGGTGAGCGTGG
GTCTCGCGGTATCATTGCAGCACTGGGGCCAGATGGTAAGCCCTCCCGTATCGTAGTTATCTACACGACG
GGGAGTCAGGCAACTATGGATGAACGAAATAGACAGATCGCTGAGATAGGTGCCTCACTGATTAAGCATT
GGTAACTGTCAGACCAAGTTTACTCATATATACTTTAGATTGATTTAAAACTTCATTTTTAATTTAAAAG
GATCTAGGTGAAGATCCTTTTTGATAATCTCATGACCAAAATCCCTTAACGTGAGTTTTCGTTCCACTGA
GCGTCAGACCCCGTAGAAAAGATCAAAGGATCTTCAAGCAGCATAACCTTTTTCCGTGATGGTAACTTCA
CGGTAACCAAGATGTCGAGTTAACCACCCTTTAGATTCATAAAGCGAAAATAATGCGGCTCCAACGTACC
CACCTAAATGGAAACGGCGTTCACTCCAAGCGAAAAAACCCCGCCGAAGCGGGGTTTTTTGCGTTAAAGC
CGGTGACGGTAGTCGCTGGGAGTCCGGTCAAATTGACGAGCGAAGACGCGAGAGAAGGTTTGCTGCGACA
CATAGCCTAAGTCCATGGCAATATCGAAAATCGGACGTTCTGTTGTCCGCAATTCAACGGCAGCCAACAA
CAAACGGCGTTGACGGATATAGTCTCCTAATGTTTGATGTGTGACGGTACGAAACATGCGCTGTAAATAC
CACTTCGAGTAACCACTTTTCTTCGCTACAACATCAATATTAAGAGGCTGATCAATATGCTCATCGATCC
AAGCAATAAGGTCCTGGATGATTTTTTGGTGGCTCATTGAACCACCTCCGCCGTAAATACCACTGTTGGC
CGCGATGGCAGATGGAATCGGATTTCCATCTTTCAGAAGACCCTGCATCGCTTTCACAATCAACTCACAG
TCGCTATTCGTAGCAAAGATCGGAATAGTCAGTTCCATATTAAGGTACGAACGCCATGCACCTTTAGGGA
CTTCAACTTTGATCGTGTACTTACGGTTTTGCGCACTCGATTGACGTACAGAACAAGTAACTTTGTATGC
TTGGCTACGGCTGTTGGAGGAAATCCACTCGGCAATGCCGTTAGCGAAGTTGCTAGGGGCAACAGTTACA
TCACCAGTACCACCATTATCCACAAGAACGAACTGCGTAAAATTGCTCGCGGGACCCATAGATCCTTTCT
CCTCTTTAGATCTTTTGAATTCCCAAAAAAACGGGTATGGAGAAACAGTAGAGAGTTGCGATAAAAAGCG
TCAGGTAGAATCCGCTAATCTTATGGATAAAAATGCTATGGCATAGCAAAGTGTGACGCCGTGCAAATAA
TCAATGTGGACTTTTCTGCCGTGATTATAGACACTTTTGTTACGCGTTTTTGTCATGGCTTTGGTCCCGC
TTTGTTACAGAATGCTTTTAATAAGCGGGGTTACCGGTTTGGTTAGCGAGAAGAGCCAGTAAAAGACGCA
GTGACGGCAATGTCTGATGCAATATGGACAATTGGTTTCTTCTCTGAATGGCGGGAGTATGAAAAGTTGA
GATCCTTTTTTTCTGCGCGTAATCTGCTGCTTGCAAACAAAAAAACCACCGCTACCAGCGGTGGTTTGTT
TGCCGGATCAAGAGCTACCAACTCTTTTTCCGAAGGTAACTGGCTTCAGCAGAGCGCAGATACCAAATAC
TGTTCTTCTAGTGTAGCCGTAGTTAGGCCACCACTTCAAGAACTCTGTAGCACCGCCTACATACCTCGCT
CTGCTAATCCTGTTACCAGTGGCTGCTGCCAGTGGCGATAAGTCGTGTCTTACCGGGTTGGACTCAAGAC
GATAGTTACCGGATAAGGCGCAGCGGTCGGGCTGAACGGGGGGTTCGTGCACACAGCCCAGCTTGGAGCG
AACGACCTACACCGAACT
Features (pLannotate 1.2.2; 22 found; start..end, strand, type, name):
    363..397     +  promoter       J23119(SpeI) promoter: bacterial promoter (Registry of Standard Biological Parts BBa J23119) modified to end with an SpeI site
    418..482     +  misc_RNA       gRNA scaffold (fragment): guide RNA scaffold for the Streptococcus pyogenes CRISPR/Cas9 system
    481..499     +  misc_RNA       MS2 stem loop: stem loop that binds the bacteriophage MS2 coat protein
    567..584     +  CDS            capTEV™ (fragment): composite tag for in vivo biotinylation, TEV protease cleavage, and 6xHis tagging
    691..806     +  ncRNA          5S rRNA: Accession: RF00001 - 5S ribosomal RNA
    810..856     +  terminator     rrnB T1 terminator: transcription terminator T1 from the E. coli rrnB gene
    904..1032    -  rep_origin     RSF ori (fragment): Plasmids containing the RSF 1030 origin of replication can be propagated in E. coli cells that contain additional plasmids with compatible origins.
   1074..1168    -  terminator     lambda t0 terminator: transcription terminator from phage lambda
   1189..1291    -  CDS            CmR (fragment): chloramphenicol acetyltransferase; cat; confers resistance to chloramphenicol
   1371..1398    -  terminator     T7Te terminator: phage T7 early transcription terminator
   1414..1485    -  terminator     rrnB T1 terminator: transcription terminator T1 from the E. coli rrnB gene
   1518..2195    -  CDS            mRFP1: monomeric derivative of DsRed (Campbell et al., 2002)
   2235..2257    -  promoter       J23119(SpeI) promoter (fragment): bacterial promoter (Registry of Standard Biological Parts BBa J23119) modified to end with an SpeI site
   2466..2623    +  CDS            lacZα (fragment): LacZα fragment of β-galactosidase; lacZ fragment
   2629..2728    -  misc_feature   bom (fragment): basis of mobility region from pBR322
   2830..2865    -  CDS            rop (fragment): Rop protein, which maintains plasmids at low copy number; rop
   2960..3064    +  promoter       AmpR promoter: bla
   3065..3925    +  CDS            AmpR: β-lactamase; bla; confers resistance to ampicillin, carbenicillin, and related antibiotics
   4267..4587    -  CDS            soxS: SOXS_ECOLI - Experimental evidence at protein level: Swiss-Prot protein existence level 1. Transcriptional activator of the superoxide response regulon of E.coli that includes at least 10 genes such as sodA, nfo, zwf and micF. Binds the DNA sequence 5'-GCACN(7)CAA-3'. It also facilitates the subsequent binding of RNA polymerase to the micF and the nfo promoters. From Escherichia coli (strain K12).
   4603..4950    -  CDS            CAPSD_BPMS2 (fragment): Experimental evidence at protein level: Swiss-Prot protein existence level 1. Acts as a translational repressor of viral replicase synthesis late in infection. This latter function is the result of capsid protein interaction with an RNA hairpin which contains the replicase ribosome-binding site. From Escherichia phage MS2 (Bacteriophage MS2).
   5007..5291    -  promoter       araBAD promoter: araBAD; promoter of the L-arabinose operon of E. coli; the araC regulatory gene is transcribed in the opposite direction (Guzman et al., 1995)
   5317..217     +  rep_origin     ori (across the origin): high-copy-number ColE1/pMB1/pBR322/pUC origin of replication
