>Addgene plasmid #208812 | pSJ107-2x | addgene full sequence | sequence record 418905 | Addgene NGS Result
GAGATACCTACAGCGTGAGCTATGAGAAAGCGCCACGCTTCCCGAAGGGAGAAAGGCGGACAGGTATCCG
GTAAGCGGCAGGGTCGGAACAGGAGAGCGCACGAGGGAGCTTCCAGGGGGAAACGCCTGGTATCTTTATA
GTCCTGTCGGGTTTCGCCACCTCTGACTTGAGCGTCGATTTTTGTGATGCTCGTCAGGGGGGCGGAGCCT
ATGGAAAAACGCCAGCAACGCGGCCTTTTTACGGTTCCTGGCCTTTTGCTGGCCTTTTGCTCTCAGATAA
AATATTTCTAGATTTCAGTGCAATTTATCTCTTCAAATGTAGCACCTGAAGTCAGCCCCATACGATATAA
GTTGTTACTAGATTGACAGCTAGCTCAGTCCTAGGTATAATACTAGTCGGTGTCCTGCGGTTACCAAGTT
TTAGAGCTAGAAATAGCAAGTTAAAATAAGGCTAGTCCGTTATCAACTTGAAAAAGTGGCACATGAGGAT
CACCCATGTGCTTTTTTTGAAGCTTGGGCCCGAACAAAAACTCATCTCAGAAGAGGATCTGAATAGCGCC
GTCGACCATCATCATCATCATCATTGAGTTTAAACGGTCTCCAGCTTGGCTGTTTTGGCGGATGAGAGAA
GATTTTCAGCCTGATACAGATTAAATCAGAACGCAGAAGCGGTCTGATAAAACAGAATTTGCCTGGCGGC
AGTAGCGCGGTGGTCCCACCTGACCCCATGCCGAACTCAGAAGTGAAACGCCGTAGCGCCGATGGTAGTG
TGGGGTCTCCCCATGCGAGAGTAGGGAACTGCCAGGCATCAAATAAAACGAAAGGCTCAGTCGAAAGACT
GGGCCTTTCGTTTTATCTGTTGTTTGTCGGTGAACTGGATCCTTACTCGAGTCTAGACTGCAGGCTTCCT
CGCTCACTGACTCGCTGCGCTCGGTCGTTCGGCTGCGGCGAGCGGTATCAGCTCACTCAAAGGCGGTAAT
ACGGTTATCCACAGAATCAGGGGATAACGCAGGAAAGAACATGTGAGCAAAAGGCCAGCAAAAGGCCAGG
AACCGTAAAAAACTAGTGCTTGGATTCTCACCAATAAAAAACGCCCGGCGGCAACCGAGCGTTCTGAACA
AATCCAGATGGAGTTCTGAGGTCATTACTGGATCTATCAACAGGAGTCCAAGCGAGCTCGATATCAAATT
ACGCCCCGCCCTGCCACTCATCGCAGTACTGTTGTAATTCATTAAGCATTCTGCCGACATGGAAGCCATC
ACAAACGGCATGATGAACCTGAATCGCCAGCCGAGACGAAAGGGCCTCGTGATACGCCTATTTTTATAGG
TTAATGTCATGATAATAATGGTTTCTTACCTAGGTATAAACGCAGAAAGGCCCACCCGAAGGTGAGCCAG
TGTGACTCTAGTAGAGAGCGTTCACCGACAAACAACAGATAAAACGAAAGGCCCAGTCTTTCGACTGAGC
CTTTCGTTTTATTTGATGCCTGGAGATCCTTACTCGAGTTTGGATCCTTAAGCACCGGTGGAGTGACGAC
CTTCAGCACGTTCGTACTGTTCAACGATGGTGTAGTCTTCGTTGTGGGAGGTGATGTCCAGTTTGATGTC
GGTTTTGTAAGCACCCGGCAGCTGAACCGGTTTTTTAGCCATGTAGGTGGTTTTAACTTCAGCGTCGTAG
TGACCACCGTCTTTCAGTTTCAGACGCATTTTGATTTCACCTTTCAGAGCACCGTCTTCCGGGTACATAC
GTTCGGTGGAAGCTTCCCAACCCATGGTTTTTTTCTGCATAACCGGACCGTCGGACGGGAAGTTGGTACC
ACGCAGTTTAACTTTGTAGATGAACTCACCGTCTTGCAGGGAGGAGTCCTGGGTAACGGTAACAACACCA
CCGTCTTCGAAGTTCATAACACGTTCCCATTTGAAACCTTCCGGGAAGGACAGTTTCAGGTAGTCCGGGA
TGTCAGCCGGGTGTTTAACGTAAGCTTTGGAACCGTACTGGAACTGCGGGGACAGGATGTCCCAAGCGAA
CGGCAGCGGACCACCTTTGGTAACTTTCAGTTTAGCGGTCTGGGTACCTTCGTACGGACGACCTTCACCT
TCACCTTCGATTTCGAACTCGTGACCGTTAACGGAACCTTCCATACGAACTTTGAAACGCATGAACTCTT
TGATAACGTCTTCGCTACTCGCCATGGTACCTTTCTCCTCTTTAATGAATTCGCTAGCACAATCCCTAGG
ACTGAGCTAGCTGTCAAGTCCGGAGGTATCCGGTGGAACCCAAAGGACGCCTTTGGTAACCGCAGGACAC
CGTTGGTAACCGCAGGACACCGGTGGTGGCCCATGGTCACCATAGGTCACCCTTGGCAACCAAAGGTGTC
CTATGGCGGCCGGAGGCTGCCATAGGTCTCCGGTGGATACCGTAGGCGACGTCATCTAGATGCATTCGCG
AGGTACCGAGCTCGAATTCACTGGCCGTCGTTTTACAACGTCGTGACTGGGAAAACCCTGGCGTTACCCA
ACTTAATCGCCTTGCAGCACATCCCCCTTTCGCCAGCTGGCGTAATAGCGAAGAGGCCCGCACCGATCGC
CCTTCCCAACAGTTGCGCAGCCTGAATGGCGAATGGCGCCTGATGCGGTATTTTCTCCTTACGCATCTGT
GCGGTATTTCACACCGCATATGGTGCACTCTCAGTACAATCTGCTCTGATGCCGCATAGTTAAGCCAGCC
CCGACACCCGCCAACACCCGCTGACGCGCCCTGACGGGCTTGTCTGCTCCCGGCATCCGCTTACAGACAA
GCTGTGACCGTCTCCGGGAGCTGCATGTGTCAGAGGTTTTCACCGTCATCACCGAAACGCGCGAGACGAA
AGGGCCTCGTGATACGCCTATTTTTATAGGTTAATGTCATGATAATAATGGTTTCTTAGACGTCAGGTGG
CACTTTTCGGGGAAATGTGCGCGGAACCCCTATTTGTTTATTTTTCTAAATACATTCAAATATGTATCCG
CTCATGAGACAATAACCCTGATAAATGCTTCAATAATATTGAAAAAGGAAGAGTATGAGTATTCAACATT
TCCGTGTCGCCCTTATTCCCTTTTTTGCGGCATTTTGCCTTCCTGTTTTTGCTCACCCAGAAACGCTGGT
GAAAGTAAAAGATGCTGAAGATCAGTTGGGTGCACGAGTGGGTTACATCGAACTGGATCTCAACAGCGGT
AAGATCCTTGAGAGTTTTCGCCCCGAAGAACGTTTTCCAATGATGAGCACTTTTAAAGTTCTGCTATGTG
GCGCGGTATTATCCCGTATTGACGCCGGGCAAGAGCAACTCGGTCGCCGCATACACTATTCTCAGAATGA
CTTGGTTGAGTACTCACCAGTCACAGAAAAGCATCTTACGGATGGCATGACAGTAAGAGAATTATGCAGT
GCTGCCATAACCATGAGTGATAACACTGCGGCCAACTTACTTCTGACAACGATCGGAGGACCGAAGGAGC
TAACCGCTTTTTTGCACAACATGGGGGATCATGTAACTCGCCTTGATCGTTGGGAACCGGAGCTGAATGA
AGCCATACCAAACGACGAGCGTGACACCACGATGCCTGTAGCAATGGCAACAACGTTGCGCAAACTATTA
ACTGGCGAACTACTTACTCTAGCTTCCCGGCAACAATTAATAGACTGGATGGAGGCGGATAAAGTTGCAG
GACCACTTCTGCGCTCGGCCCTTCCGGCTGGCTGGTTTATTGCTGATAAATCTGGAGCCGGTGAGCGTGG
GTCTCGCGGTATCATTGCAGCACTGGGGCCAGATGGTAAGCCCTCCCGTATCGTAGTTATCTACACGACG
GGGAGTCAGGCAACTATGGATGAACGAAATAGACAGATCGCTGAGATAGGTGCCTCACTGATTAAGCATT
GGTAACTGTCAGACCAAGTTTACTCATATATACTTTAGATTGATTTAAAACTTCATTTTTAATTTAAAAG
GATCTAGGTGAAGATCCTTTTTGATAATCTCATGACCAAAATCCCTTAACGTGAGTTTTCGTTCCACTGA
GCGTCAGACCCCGTAGAAAAGATCAAAGGATCTTCAAGCAGCATAACCTTTTTCCGTGATGGTAACTTCA
CGGTAACCAAGATGTCGAGTTAACCACCCTTTAGATTCATAAAGCGAAAATAATGCGGCTCCAACGTACC
CACCTAAATGGAAACGGCGTTCACTCCAAGCGAAAAAACCCCGCCGAAGCGGGGTTTTTTGCGTTAAAGC
CGGTGACGGTAGTCGCTGGGAGTCCGGTCAAATTGACGAGCGAAGACGCGAGAGAAGGTTTGCTGCGACA
CATAGCCTAAGTCCATGGCAATATCGAAAATCGGACGTTCTGTTGTCCGCAATTCAACGGCAGCCAACAA
CAAACGGCGTTGACGGATATAGTCTCCTAATGTTTGATGTGTGACGGTACGAAACATGCGCTGTAAATAC
CACTTCGAGTAACCACTTTTCTTCGCTACAACATCAATATTAAGAGGCTGATCAATATGCTCATCGATCC
AAGCAATAAGGTCCTGGATGATTTTTTGGTGGCTCATTGAACCACCTCCGCCGTAAATACCACTGTTGGC
CGCGATGGCAGATGGAATCGGATTTCCATCTTTCAGAAGACCCTGCATCGCTTTCACAATCAACTCACAG
TCGCTATTCGTAGCAAAGATCGGAATAGTCAGTTCCATATTAAGGTACGAACGCCATGCACCTTTAGGGA
CTTCAACTTTGATCGTGTACTTACGGTTTTGCGCACTCGATTGACGTACAGAACAAGTAACTTTGTATGC
TTGGCTACGGCTGTTGGAGGAAATCCACTCGGCAATGCCGTTAGCGAAGTTGCTAGGGGCAACAGTTACA
TCACCAGTACCACCATTATCCACAAGAACGAACTGCGTAAAATTGCTCGCGGGACCCATAGATCCTTTCT
CCTCTTTAGATCTTTTGAATTCCCAAAAAAACGGGTATGGAGAAACAGTAGAGAGTTGCGATAAAAAGCG
TCAGGTAGAATCCGCTAATCTTATGGATAAAAATGCTATGGCATAGCAAAGTGTGACGCCGTGCAAATAA
TCAATGTGGACTTTTCTGCCGTGATTATAGACACTTTTGTTACGCGTTTTTGTCATGGCTTTGGTCCCGC
TTTGTTACAGAATGCTTTTAATAAGCGGGGTTACCGGTTTGGTTAGCGAGAAGAGCCAGTAAAAGACGCA
GTGACGGCAATGTCTGATGCAATATGGACAATTGGTTTCTTCTCTGAATGGCGGGAGTATGAAAAGTTGA
GATCCTTTTTTTCTGCGCGTAATCTGCTGCTTGCAAACAAAAAAACCACCGCTACCAGCGGTGGTTTGTT
TGCCGGATCAAGAGCTACCAACTCTTTTTCCGAAGGTAACTGGCTTCAGCAGAGCGCAGATACCAAATAC
TGTTCTTCTAGTGTAGCCGTAGTTAGGCCACCACTTCAAGAACTCTGTAGCACCGCCTACATACCTCGCT
CTGCTAATCCTGTTACCAGTGGCTGCTGCCAGTGGCGATAAGTCGTGTCTTACCGGGTTGGACTCAAGAC
GATAGTTACCGGATAAGGCGCAGCGGTCGGGCTGAACGGGGGGTTCGTGCACACAGCCCAGCTTGGAGCG
AACGACCTACACCGAACT
Features (pLannotate 1.2.2; 22 found; start..end, strand, type, name):
    363..397     +  promoter       J23119(SpeI) promoter: bacterial promoter (Registry of Standard Biological Parts BBa J23119) modified to end with an SpeI site
    418..482     +  misc_RNA       gRNA scaffold (fragment): guide RNA scaffold for the Streptococcus pyogenes CRISPR/Cas9 system
    481..499     +  misc_RNA       MS2 stem loop: stem loop that binds the bacteriophage MS2 coat protein
    567..584     +  CDS            capTEV™ (fragment): composite tag for in vivo biotinylation, TEV protease cleavage, and 6xHis tagging
    691..806     +  ncRNA          5S rRNA: Accession: RF00001 - 5S ribosomal RNA
    810..856     +  terminator     rrnB T1 terminator: transcription terminator T1 from the E. coli rrnB gene
    904..1032    -  rep_origin     RSF ori (fragment): Plasmids containing the RSF 1030 origin of replication can be propagated in E. coli cells that contain additional plasmids with compatible origins.
   1074..1168    -  terminator     lambda t0 terminator: transcription terminator from phage lambda
   1189..1291    -  CDS            CmR (fragment): chloramphenicol acetyltransferase; cat; confers resistance to chloramphenicol
   1371..1398    -  terminator     T7Te terminator: phage T7 early transcription terminator
   1414..1485    -  terminator     rrnB T1 terminator: transcription terminator T1 from the E. coli rrnB gene
   1518..2195    -  CDS            mRFP1: monomeric derivative of DsRed (Campbell et al., 2002)
   2235..2257    -  promoter       J23119(SpeI) promoter (fragment): bacterial promoter (Registry of Standard Biological Parts BBa J23119) modified to end with an SpeI site
   2466..2623    +  CDS            lacZα (fragment): LacZα fragment of β-galactosidase; lacZ fragment
   2629..2728    -  misc_feature   bom (fragment): basis of mobility region from pBR322
   2830..2865    -  CDS            rop (fragment): Rop protein, which maintains plasmids at low copy number; rop
   2960..3064    +  promoter       AmpR promoter: bla
   3065..3925    +  CDS            AmpR: β-lactamase; bla; confers resistance to ampicillin, carbenicillin, and related antibiotics
   4267..4587    -  CDS            soxS: SOXS_ECOLI - Experimental evidence at protein level: Swiss-Prot protein existence level 1. Transcriptional activator of the superoxide response regulon of E.coli that includes at least 10 genes such as sodA, nfo, zwf and micF. Binds the DNA sequence 5'-GCACN(7)CAA-3'. It also facilitates the subsequent binding of RNA polymerase to the micF and the nfo promoters. From Escherichia coli (strain K12).
   4603..4950    -  CDS            CAPSD_BPMS2 (fragment): Experimental evidence at protein level: Swiss-Prot protein existence level 1. Acts as a translational repressor of viral replicase synthesis late in infection. This latter function is the result of capsid protein interaction with an RNA hairpin which contains the replicase ribosome-binding site. From Escherichia phage MS2 (Bacteriophage MS2).
   5007..5291    -  promoter       araBAD promoter: araBAD; promoter of the L-arabinose operon of E. coli; the araC regulatory gene is transcribed in the opposite direction (Guzman et al., 1995)
   5317..217     +  rep_origin     ori (across the origin): high-copy-number ColE1/pMB1/pBR322/pUC origin of replication
