[The description below was written by a language model from this plasmid's Addgene catalogue record and pLannotate feature annotations shown in this document.]
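Description:
pSJ107-2x is a high-copy bacterial expression plasmid on a synthetic backbone, built as a component-plus-reporter construct for CRISPR activation in Enterobacteriaceae. It replicates from a ColE1/pUC-type origin and is selected with ampicillin through a complete β-lactamase gene and its own promoter. The feature table also flags short fragments of an RSF origin, CmR, lacZα, bom and rop. These look like assembly remnants rather than functional elements.

The 5,688 nt sequence carries three functional modules. First, a constitutive J23119 promoter drives a scaffold guide RNA: a Streptococcus pyogenes gRNA scaffold extended with an MS2 stem loop and followed by an rrnB T1 terminator. According to the record, its spacer targets the "107" sequence. Second, an arabinose-inducible araBAD promoter drives an MS2 coat protein coding sequence placed directly upstream of E. coli soxS, an arrangement consistent with an MCP–SoxS fusion. The coat protein binds the MS2 hairpin on the guide RNA and so brings the SoxS activation domain to the targeted DNA. No araC gene is annotated. Third, an mRFP1 reporter, terminated by rrnB T1 and T7Te, sits downstream of the CRISPR/dCas9-responsive synthetic promoter, which is annotated only as a partial J23119 match. The record states that this promoter contains two copies of the 107 target region.

No dCas9 gene appears in the feature table, so it must presumably be provided from another source. With dCas9 present, arabinose induction should recruit SoxS upstream of the reporter promoter and raise red fluorescence. This allows arabinose-inducible artificial transcription factor activity to be measured and the effect of binding-site copy number to be assessed.
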