Addgene plasmid #208812: pSJ107-2x
Purpose: Expresses SoxS activation domainand gRNA targeting two copies of 107 region within the synthetic promoter in bacterial cell
Depositing lab: Marc Erhardt. Depositing organization: Humboldt-Universitaet zu Berlin. Publication: A versatile regulatory toolkit of arabinose-inducible artificial transcription factors for Enterobacteriaceae. Naseri G, Raasch H, Charpentier E, Erhardt M. Commun Biol. 2023 Oct 3;6(1):1005. doi: 10.1038/s42003-023-05363-3. PubMed 37789111.
Backbone
  Vector backbone: Synthetic backbone
  Vector type: Bacterial Expression, CRISPR, Synthetic Biology
Growth in bacteria
  Bacterial resistance: Ampicillin, 100 μg/mL
  Growth temperature: 37°C
  Growth strain: DH5alpha
  Copy number: High Copy
Gene/Insert
  Gene/Insert name: sgRNA 107-2x_mRFP
  gRNA/shRNA sequence: CGGTGTCCTGCGGTTACCAA
  Species: Synthetic
  Promoter: CRISPR/dCas9-responsive synthetic promoter
  Cloning method: Gibson Cloning
  Sequencing primers: 5′ GTCTTTCGACTGAGCCTTTCG; 3′ AAAACAGGAAGGCAAAATGC
Terms and licenses: Academic/Nonprofit Terms; Industry Terms: Not Available to Industry
How to cite: pSJ107-2x was a gift from Marc Erhardt (Addgene plasmid # 208812 ; http://n2t.net/addgene:208812 ; RRID:Addgene_208812)
